>Addgene plasmid #80388 | pPtPBR1 | depositor full sequence | sequence record 158714 | Full plasmid sequence
TTCTCATGTTTGACAGCTTATCATCGATAAGCTTTAATGCGGTAGTTTATCACAGTTAAATTGCTAACGC
AGTCAGGCACCGTGTATGAAATCTAACAATGCGCTCATCGTCATCCTCGGCACCGTCACCCTGGATGCTG
TAGGCATAGGCTTGGTTATGCCGGTACTGCCGGGCCTCTTGCGGGATATCGTCCATTCCGACAGCATCGC
CAGTCACTATGGCGTGCTGCTAGCGCTATATGCGTTGATGCAATTTCTATGCGCACCCGTTCTCGGAGCA
CTGTCCGACCGCTTTGGCCGCCGCCCAGTCCTGCTCGCTTCGCTACTTGGAGCCACTATCGACTACGCGA
TCATGGCGACCACACCCGTCCTGTGGATCCTCTACGCCGGACGCATCGTGGCCGGCATCACCGGCGCCAC
AGGTGCGGTTGCTGGCGCCTATATCGCCGACATCACCGATGGGGAAGATCGGGCTCGCCACTTCGGGCTC
ATGAGCGCTTGTTTCGGCGTGGGTATGGTGGCAGGCCCCGTGGCCGGGGGACTGTTGGGCGCCATCTCCT
TGCATGCACCATTCCTTGCGGCGGCGGTGCTCAACGGCCTCAACCTACTACTGGGCTGCTTCCTAATGCA
GGAGTCGCATAAGGGAGAGCGTCGACCGATGCCCTTGAGAGCCTTCAACCCAGTCAGCTCCTTCCGGTGG
GCGCGGGGCATGACTATCGTCGCCGCACTTATGACTGTCTTCTTTATCATGCAACTCGTAGGACAGGTGC
CGGCAGCGCTCTGGGTCATTTTCGGCGAGGACCGCTTTCGCTGGAGCGCGACGATGATCGGCCTGTCGCT
TGCGGTATTCGGAATCTTGCACGCCCTCGCTCAAGCCTTCGTCACTGGTCCCGCCACCAAACGTTTCGGC
GAGAAGCAGGCCATTATCGCCGGCATGGCGGCCGACGCGCTGGGCTACGTCTTGCTGGCGTTCGCGACGC
GAGGCTGGATGGCCTTCCCCATTATGATTCTTCTCGCTTCCGGCGGCATCGGGATGCCCGCGTTGCAGGC
CATGCTGTCCAGGCAGGTAGATGACGACCATCAGGGACAGCTTCAAGGATCGCTCGCGGCTCTTACCAGC
CTAACTTCGATCATTGGACCGCTGATCGTCACGGCGATTTATGCCGCCTCGGCGAGCACATGGAACGGGT
TGGCATGGATTGTAGGCGCCGCCCTATACCTTGTCTGCCTCCCCGCGTTGCGTCGCGGTGCATGGAGCCG
GGCCACCTCGACCTGAATGGAAGCCGGCGGCACCTCGCTAACGGATTCACCACTCCAAGAATTGGAGCCA
ATCAATTCTTGCGGAGAACTGTGAATGCGCAAACCAACCCTTGGCAGAACATATCCATCGCGTCCGCCAT
CTCCAGCAGCCGCACGCGGCGCATCTCGGGCAGCGTTGGGTCCTGGCCACGGGTGCGCATGATCGTGCTC
CTGTCGTTGAGGACCCGGCTAGGCTGGCGGGGTTGCCTTACTGGTTAGCAGAATGAATCACCGATACGCG
AGCGAACGTGAAGCGACTGCTGCTGCAAAACGTCTGCGACCTGAGCAACAACATGAATGGTCTTCGGTTT
CCGTGTTTCGTAAAGTCTGGAAACGCGGAAGTCAGCGCCCTGCACCATTATGTTCCGGATCTGCATCGCA
GGATGCTGCTGGCTACCCTGTGGAACACCTACATCTGTATTAACGAAGCGCTGGCATTGACCCTGAGTGA
TTTTTCTCTGGTCCCGCCGCATCCATACCGCCAGTTGTTTACCCTCACAACGTTCCAGTAACCGGGCATG
TTCATCATCAGTAACCCGTATCGTGAGCATCCTCTCTCGTTTCATCGGTATCATTACCCCCATGAACAGA
AATCCCCCTTACACGGAGGCATCAGTGACCAAACAGGAAAAAACCGCCCTTAACATGGCCCGCTTTATCA
GAAGCCAGACATTAACGCTTCTGGAGAAACTCAACGAGCTGGACGCGGATGAACAGGCAGACATCTGTGA
ATCGCTTCACGACCACGCTGATGAGCTTTACCGCAGCTGCCTCGCGCGTTTCGGTGATGACGGTGAAAAC
CTCTGACACATGCAGCTCCCGGAGACGGTCACAGCTTGTCTGTAAGCGGATGCCGGGAGCAGACAAGCCC
GTCAGGGCGCGTCAGCGGGTGTTGGCGGGTGTCGGGGCGGATCGTCTTGCCTTGCTCGTCGGTGATGTAC
TTCACCAGCTCCGCGAAGTCGCTCTTCTTGATGGAGCGCATGGGGACGTGCTTGGCAATCACGCGCACCC
CCCGGCCGTTTTAGCGGCTAAAAAAGTCATGGCTCTGCCCTCGGGCGGACCACGCCCATCATGACCTTGC
CAAGCTCGTCCTGCTTCTCTTCGATCTTCGCCAGCAGGGCGAGGATCGTGGCATCACCGAACCGCGCCGT
GCGCGGGTCGTCGGTGAGCCAGAGTTTCAGCAGGCCGCCCAGGCGGCCCAGGTCGCCATTGATGCGGGCC
AGCTCGCGGACGTGCTCATAGTCCACGACGCCCGTGATTTTGTAGCCCTGGCCGACGGCCAGCAGGTAGG
CCGACAGGCTCATGCCGGCCGCCGCCGCCTTTTCCTCAATCGCTCTTCGTTCGTCTGGAAGGCAGTACAC
CTTGATAGGTGGGCTGCCCTTCCTGGTTGGCTTGGTTTCATCAGCCATCCGCTTGCCCTCATCTGTTACG
CCGGCGGTAGCCGGCCAGCCTCGCAGAGCAGGATTCCCGTTGAGCACCGCCAGGTGCGAATAAGGGACAG
TGAAGAAGGAACACCCGCTCGCGGGTGGGCCTACTTCACCTATCCTGCCCGGCTGACGCCGTTGGATACA
CCAAGGAAAGTCTACACGAACCCTTTGGCAAAATCCTGTATATCGTGCGAAAAAGGATGGATATACCGAA
AAAATCGCTATAATGACCCCGAAGCAGGGTTATGCAGCGGAAGATGCCATTCGCCATTCAGGCTGCGCAA
CTGTTGGGAAGGGCGATCGGTGCGGGCCTCTTCGCTATTACGCCAGCTGGCGAAAGGGGGATGTGCTGCA
AGGCGATTAAGTTGGGTAACGCCAGGGTTTTCCCAGTCACGACGTTGTAAAACGACGGCCAGTGACCATG
ATTACGCCAAGCTCGAAATTAACCCTCACTAAAGGGAACAAAAGCTGGTACCTAACAGGATTAGTGCAAT
TCGAGTTGAATCACTGGGAAAAACATTGTCTTCTTTTTTATATTATCATTTGCATTAGTGCTGCAGTCGT
AGATACTTGTTGGTTGAAAGACATCAGCTGGGAGGGACTGGACTAGCGTTTGGTAAGGAGACATACCTGT
TAACGTTGGTTGCAAAATTCCATTTCGCGATTTATGTTATCTGTAAATCCTGATTTGTCTGGAATTCTTG
ATACTTCCGTTTTTTTAGAGGCCAATGATTAGCATCGGCGATTCTCAAAATAGCATTTTCGACATGCGGT
GCTGATTTCATAAACATAGACAACGCTTTTACATGTAAAAGTAACTTGCGGACTTGGAACAGTGCTCTGT
TTTTGGTGTGAACGTAACTCAGCAATATTTCTGTGCTAGCAAGGTTTTTTATGATCGACCGAAGATCTCA
AAACTCCGGGTCTTTCAACTGTCTGACTAGACCATGTTCGTAACGTCGGACAGCAGCTTTCGTTGTACTG
GTAGAATTTCTACGTGCGAAGCACGTGTAGGCAGGTTGAACGACGATCCCTGCCGATGGATGGATTGGCA
CGCGGCGGAACGCTTTCGTGATCTACACCACCTGGATCTTCACATATCTTCGAAATCGAAAAATTAACCA
AGTCGACGGTATCGATAATATTCTAGCTGAGGGTACCCATGGCCAAGTTGACCAGTGCCGTTCCGGTGCT
CACCGCGCGCGACGTCGCCGGAGCGGTCGAGTTCTGGACCGACCGGCTCGGGTTCTCCCGGGACTTCGTG
GAGGACGACTTCGCCGGTGTGGTCCGGGACGACGTGACCCTGTTCATCAGCGCGGTCCAGGACCAGGTGG
TGCCGGACAACACCCTGGCCTGGGTGTGGGTGCGCGGCCTGGACGAGCTGTACGCCGAGTGGTCGGAGGT
CGTGTCCACGAACTTCCGGGACGCCTCCGGGCCGGCCATGACCGAGATCGGCGAGCAGCCGTGGGGGCGG
GAGTTCGCCCTGCGCGACCCGGCCGGCAACTGCGTGCACTTCGTGGCCGAGGAGCAGGACTGACCGACGC
CGACCAACACCGCCGGTCCGACGCGGCCCGACGGGTCCGAGGCCTCGGAGATCTGGGCCCATGCGGCCGC
AACAACTACCTCGACTTTGGCTGGGACACTTTCAGTGAGGACAAGAAGCTTCAGAAGCGTGCTATCGAAC
TCAACCAGGGACGTGCGGCACAAATGGGCATCCTTGCTCTCATGGTGCACGAACAGTTGGGAGTCTCTAT
CCTTCCTTAAAAATTTAATTTTCATTAGTTGCAGTCACTCCGCTTTGGTTTCACAGTCAGGAATAACACT
AGCTCGTCTTCAGCGAGCATCACGTGCTATAAAAATAATTATAATTTAAATTTTTTAATATAAATATATA
AATTAAAAATAGAAAGTAAAAAAAGAAATTAAAGAAAAAATAGTTTTTGTTTTCCGAAGATGTAAAAGAC
TCTAGGGGGATCGCCAACAAATACTACCTTTTACCTTGCTCTTCCTGCTCTCAGGTATTAATGCCGAATT
GTTTCATCTTGTCTGTGTAGAAGACCACACACGAAAATCCTGTGATTTTACATTTTACTTATCGTTAATC
GAATGTATATCTATTTAATCTGCTTTTCTTGTCTAATAAATATATATGTAAAGTACGCTTTTTGTTGAAA
TTTTTTAAACCTTTGTTTATTTTTTTTTCTTCATTCCGTAACTCTTCTACCTTCTTTATTTACTTTCTAA
AATCCAAATACAAAACATAAAAATAAATAAACACAGAGTAAATTCCCAAATTATTCCATCATTAAAAGAT
ACGAGGCGCGTGTAAGTTACAGGCAAGCGATCCTAGTACACTCTATATTTTTTTATGCCTCGGTAATGAT
TTTCATTTTTTTTTTCCACCTAGCGGATGACTCTTTTTTTTTCTTAGCGATTGGCATTATCACATAATGA
ATTATACATTATATAAAGTAATGTGATTTCTTCGAAGAATATACTAAAAAATGAGCAGGCAAGATAAACG
AAGGCAAAGATGACAGAGCAGAAAGCCCTAGTAAAGCGTATTACAAATGAAACCAAGATTCAGATTGCGA
TCTCTTTAAAGGGTGGTCCCCTAGCGATAGAGCACTCGATCTTCCCAGAAAAAGAGGCAGAAGCAGTAGC
AGAACAGGCCACACAATCGCAAGTGATTAACGTCCACACAGGTATAGGGTTTCTGGACCATATGATACAT
GCTCTGGCCAAGCATTCCGGCTGGTCGCTAATCGTTGAGTGCATTGGTGACTTACACATAGACGACCATC
ACACCACTGAAGACTGCGGGATTGCTCTCGGTCAAGCTTTTAAAGAGGCCCTAGGGGCCGTGCGTGGAGT
AAAAAGGTTTGGATCAGGATTTGCGCCTTTGGATGAGGCACTTTCCAGAGCGGTGGTAGATCTTTCGAAC
AGGCCGTACGCAGTTGTCGAACTTGGTTTGCAAAGGGAGAAAGTAGGAGATCTCTCTTGCGAGATGATCC
CGCATTTTCTTGAAAGCTTTGCAGAGGCTAGCAGAATTACCCTCCACGTTGATTGTCTGCGAGGCAAGAA
TGATCATCACCGTAGTGAGAGTGCGTTCAAGGCTCTTGCGGTTGCCATAAGAGAAGCCACCTCGCCCAAT
GGTACCAACGATGTTCCCTCCACCAAAGGTGTTCTTATGTAGTTTTACACAGGAGTCTGGACTTGACCTC
TAGAGTCGACCTGCGCATCTCTTCCGCTTCCTCGCTCACTGACTCGCTGCGCTCGGTCGTTCGGCTGCGG
CGAGCGGTATCAGCTCACTCAAAGGCGGTAATACGGTTATCCACAGAATCAGGGGATAACGCAGGAAAGA
ACATGTGAGCAAAAGGCCAGCAAAAGGCCAGGAACCGTAAAAAGGCCGCGTTGCTGGCGTTTTTCCATAG
GCTCCGCCCCCCTGACGAGCATCACAAAAATCGACGCTCAAGTCAGAGGTGGCGAAACCCGACAGGACTA
TAAAGATACCAGGCGTTTCCCCCTGGAAGCTCCCTCGTGCGCTCTCCTGTTCCGACCCTGCCGCTTACCG
GATACCTGTCCGCCTTTCTCCCTTCGGGAAGCGTGGCGCTTTCTCATAGCTCACGCTGTAGGTATCTCAG
TTCGGTGTAGGTCGTTCGCTCCAAGCTGGGCTGTGTGCACGAACCCCCCGTTCAGCCCGACCGCTGCGCC
TTATCCGGTAACTATCGTCTTGAGTCCAACCCGGTAAGACACGACTTATCGCCACTGGCAGCAGCCACTG
GTAACAGGATTAGCAGAGCGAGGTATGTAGGCGGTGCTACAGAGTTCTTGAAGTGGTGGCCTAACTACGG
CTACACTAGAAGGACAGTATTTGGTATCTGCGCTCTGCTGAAGCCAGTTACCTTCGGAAAAAGAGTTGGT
AGCTCTTGATCCGGCAAACAAACCACCGCTGGTAGCGGTGGTTTTTTTGTTTGCAAGCAGCAGATTACGC
GCAGAAAAAAAGGATCTCAAGAAGATCCTTTGATCTTTTCTACGGGGTCTGACGCTCAGTGGAACGAAAA
CTCACGTTAAGGGATTTTGGTCATGAGATTATCAAAAAGGATCTTCACCTAGATCCTTTTAAATTAAAAA
TGAAGTTTTAAATCAATCTAAAGTATATATGAGTAAACTTGGTCTGACAGTTACCAATGCTTAATCAGTG
AGGCACCTATCTCAGCGATCTGTCTATTTCGTTCATCCATAGTTGCCTGACTCCCCGTCGTGTAGATAAC
TACGATACGGGAGGGCTTACCATCTGGCCCCAGTGCTGCAATGATACCGCGAGACCCACGCTCACCGGCT
CCAGATTTATCAGCAATAAACCAGCCAGCCGGAAGGGCCGAGCGCAGAAGTGGTCCTGCAACTTTATCCG
CCTCCATCCAGTCTATTAATTGTTGCCGGGAAGCTAGAGTAAGTAGTTCGCCAGTTAATAGTTTGCGCAA
CGTTGTTGCCATTGCTGCAGGCATCGTGGTGTCACGCTCGTCGTTTGGTATGGCTTCATTCAGCTCCGGT
TCCCAACGATCAAGGCGAGTTACATGATCCCCCATGTTGTGCAAAAAAGCGGTTAGCTCCTTCGGTCCTC
CGATCGTTGTCAGAAGTAAGTTGGCCGCAGTGTTATCACTCATGGTTATGGCAGCACTGCATAATTCTCT
TACTGTCATGCCATCCGTAAGATGCTTTTCTGTGACTGGTGAGTACTCAACCAAGTCATTCTGAGAATAG
TGTATGCGGCGACCGAGTTGCTCTTGCCCGGCGTCAACACGGGATAATACCGCGCCACATAGCAGAACTT
TAAAAGTGCTCATCATTGGAAAACGTTCTTCGGGGCGAAAACTCTCAAGGATCTTACCGCTGTTGAGATC
CAGTTCGATGTAACCCACTCGTGCACCCAACTGATCTTCAGCATCTTTTACTTTCACCAGCGTTTCTGGG
TGAGCAAAAACAGGAAGGCAAAATGCCGCAAAAAAGGGAATAAGGGCGACACGGAAATGTTGAATACTCA
TACTCTTCCTTTTTCAATATTATTGAAGCATTTATCAGGGTTATTGTCTCATGAGCGGATACATATTTGA
ATGTATTTAGAAAAATAAACAAATAGGGGTTCCGCGCACATTTCCCCGAAAAGTGCCACCTGACGTCTAA
GAAACCATTATTATCATGACATTAACCTATAAAAATAGGCGTATCACGAGGCCCTTTCGTCTTCAAGAA
Features (pLannotate 1.2.2; 19 found; start..end, strand, type, name):
     10..38      +  promoter       tet promoter: E. coli promoter for tetracycline efflux protein gene
     86..1276    +  CDS            TcR: tetracycline efflux protein; tet; confers resistance to tetracycline
   1518..1898    -  CDS            YPB1_ECOLX: Protein predicted: Swiss-Prot protein existence level 4. From Escherichia coli.
   1915..2106    +  CDS            rop: Rop protein, which maintains plasmids at low copy number; rop
   2207..2299    -  CDS            traI (fragment): TRAI6_ECOLX - Experimental evidence at protein level: Swiss-Prot protein existence level 1. The initiation process of transfer DNA synthesis requires the interaction of at least three plasmid-specific components (TraH, I, and J) at the transfer origin resulting in the assembly of a specialised nucleoprotein complex - the relaxosome. Site- and strand-specific cleavage at the transfer origin is dependent on TraI and TraJ. From Escherichia coli.
   2337..2708    -  CDS            traJ: oriT-recognizing protein; traJ
   2741..2850    -  oriT           oriT: incP origin of transfer
   2990..3145    -  CDS            lacZα (fragment): LacZα fragment of β-galactosidase; lacZ fragment
   3167..3185    +  promoter       T3 promoter: promoter for bacteriophage T3 RNA polymerase
   3852..3868    -  misc_feature   MCS (fragment): pBluescript multiple cloning site
   3889..4263    +  CDS            BleoR: antibiotic-binding protein; Sh ble from Streptoalloteichus hindustanus; confers resistance to bleomycin, phleomycin, and Zeocin™
   4338..4487    +  CDS            FCPA (fragment): FCPA_PHATR - Also known as FCP1. Experimental evidence at transcript level: Swiss-Prot protein existence level 2. The light-harvesting complex (LHC) functions as a light receptor, it captures and delivers excitation energy to photosystems with which it is closely associated. Energy is transferred from the carotenoid and chlorophyll C (or B) to chlorophyll A and the photosynthetic reaction centers where it is used to synthesize ATP and reducing power. From Phaeodactylum tricornutum (Diatom).
   4569..5072    +  misc_feature   CEN/ARS: S. cerevisiae CEN6 centromere fused to an autonomously replicating sequence
   5073..5259    +  promoter       HIS3 promoter: S. cerevisiae HIS3
   5260..5922    +  CDS            HIS3: imidazoleglycerol-phosphate dehydratase, required for histidine biosynthesis; S. cerevisiae HIS3; yeast auxotrophic marker
   5947..5964    +  misc_feature   MCS (fragment): pUC18/19 multiple cloning site
   6152..6740    -  rep_origin     ori: high-copy-number ColE1/pMB1/pBR322/pUC origin of replication
   6911..7771    -  CDS            AmpR: β-lactamase; bla; confers resistance to ampicillin, carbenicillin, and related antibiotics
   7772..7876    -  promoter       AmpR promoter: bla
