[The description below was written by a language model from this plasmid's Addgene catalogue record and pLannotate feature annotations shown in this document.]
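Description:
pPtPBR1 is an empty-backbone episomal shuttle vector for the marine diatom Phaeodactylum tricornutum, built on pBR322 and totalling about 8 kb in the deposited sequence. From its parent it retains the pMB1/pBR322-type origin of replication together with the rop gene, which keeps copy number low in E. coli (consistent with the record's low-copy designation). It also keeps both original bacterial markers: the β-lactamase gene with its promoter for ampicillin resistance and the tetracycline efflux gene behind the tet promoter.

Three modules were added to the backbone. The first is a yeast CEN6-ARSH4-HIS3 block, comprising a centromere fused to an autonomously replicating sequence plus the HIS3 promoter and coding sequence. It allows stable low-copy maintenance and histidine prototrophy selection in Saccharomyces cerevisiae, and given the vector's stated purpose, it is presumably also the element that supports episomal maintenance in the diatom, although the record does not say so explicitly. The second is a P. tricornutum Sh ble cassette conferring resistance to Zeocin and related compounds. An annotated fragment of the diatom FCPA light-harvesting gene lies just downstream of the coding sequence, suggesting native regulatory sequence flanks the marker, but the promoter driving it is not annotated. The third is the RP4 (IncP) origin of transfer, with traJ and a traI fragment, which allows the plasmid to be mobilised by conjugation from a donor bacterium supplying the remaining transfer functions.

Remnants of cloning-vector sequence (a lacZα fragment, a T3 promoter and partial polylinkers) are also present. The vector carries no cargo gene and serves as a chassis into which sequences can be inserted for extrachromosomal propagation and expression in P. tricornutum.
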