Addgene plasmid #80388: pPtPBR1
Purpose: (Empty Backbone) Episome vector for Phaeodactylum tricornutum (pBR322-based)
Depositing lab: Philip Weyman. Depositing organization: J. Craig Venter Institute (JCVI).
Backbone
  Vector backbone: pBR322
  Backbone size (bp): 4360
  Modifications to backbone: Addition of yeast CEN6-ARSH4-HIS3, Phaeodactylum tricornutum ShBle cassette, origin of transfer from RP4
  Vector type: Synthetic Biology ; ; Episomal vector for Phaeodactylum tricornutum
  Selectable markers: Zeocin, HIS3
Growth in bacteria
  Bacterial resistance: Ampicillin and Tetracycline, 100 & 10 μg/mL
  Growth temperature: 37°C
  Growth strain: DH5alpha
  Copy number: Low Copy
Terms and licenses: Academic/Nonprofit Terms; Industry Terms: Not Available to Industry
How to cite: pPtPBR1 was a gift from Philip Weyman (Addgene plasmid # 80388 ; http://n2t.net/addgene:80388 ; RRID:Addgene_80388)
