>Addgene plasmid #80388 | pPtPBR1 | addgene partial sequence | sequence record 158034 | L4440 5'-AGCGAGTCAGTGAGCGAG-3'
AGTCCAGACTCCTGTGTAAAACTACATAAGAACACCTTTGGTGGAGGGAACATCGTTGGTACCATTGGGC
GAGGTGGCTTCTCTTATGGCAACCGCAAGAGCCTTGAACGCACTCTCACTACGGTGATGATCATTCTTGC
CTCGCAGACAATCAACGTGGAGGGTAATTCTGCTAGCCTCTGCAAAGCTTTCAAGAAAATGCGGGATCAT
CTCGCAAGAGAGATCTCCTACTTTCTCCCTTTGCAAACCAAGTTCGACAACTGCGTACGGCCTGTTCGAA
AGATCTACCACCGCTCTGGAAAGTGCCTCATCCAAAGGCGCAAATCCTGATCCAAACCTTTTTACTCCAC
GCACGGCCCCTAGGGCCTCTTTAAAAGCTTGACCGAGAGCAATCCCGCAGTCTTCAGTGGTGTGATGGTC
GTCTATGTGTAAGTCACCAATGCACTCAACGATTAGCGACCAGCCGGAATGCTTGGCCAGAGCATGTATC
ATATGGTCCAGAAACCCTATACCTGTGTGGACGTTAATCACTTGCGATTGTGTGGCCTGTTCTGCTACTG
CTTCTGCCTCTTTTTCTGGGAAGATCGAGTGCTCTATCGCTAGGGGACCACCCTTTAAAGAGATCGCAAT
CTGAATCTTGGTTTCATTTGTAATACGCTTTACTAGGGCTTTCTGCTCTGTCATCTTTGCCTTCGTTTAT
CTTGCCTGCTCATTT
