>Addgene plasmid #80388 | pPtPBR1 | addgene partial sequence | sequence record 158035 | Zeo-R 5'-ctgatgaacagggtcacgtc-3'
GACCGCTCCGGCGACGTCGCGCGCGGTGAGCACCGGAACGGCACTGGTCAACTTGGCCATGGGTACCCTC
AGCTAGAATATTATCGATACCGTCGACTTGGTTAATTTTTCGATTTCGAAGATATGTGAAGATCCAGGTG
GTGTAGATCACGAAAGCGTTCCGCCGCGTGCCAATCCATCCATCGGCAGGGATCGTCGTTCAACCTGCCT
ACACGTGCTTCGCACGTAGAAATTCTACCAGTACAACGAAAGCTGCTGTCCGACGTTACGAACATGGTCT
AGTCAGACAGTTGAAAGACCCGGAGTTTTGAGATCTTCGGTCGATCATAAAAAACCTTGCTAGCACAGAA
ATATTGCTGAGTTACGTTCACACCAAAAACAGAGCACTGTTCCAAGTCCGCAAGTTACTTTTACATGTAA
AAGCGTTGTCTATGTTTATGAAATCAGCACCGCATGTCGAAAATGCTATTTTGAGAATCGCCGATGCTAA
TCATTG
